>Addgene plasmid #12602 | pBabe-Puro-RhoA FLARE.sc Biosensor | addgene partial sequence | sequence record 59143 | pBABE5 5'-CTTTATCCAGCCCTCAC-3'
CCGGCCGGATCCCAGTGTGGTGGTACGTAGGAATTCATGGCACACCATCACCACCATCACGGTAGTGGCA
TCCTGGAGGACCTCAATATGCTCTACATCCGGCAGATGGCACTCAGCCTGGAGGACACAGAGCTGCAGAG
GAAACTAGATCATGAGATCCGGATGAGGGATGGGGCCTGCAAGCTGCTGGCAGCCTGCTCCCAGCGAGAG
CAGGCTCTGGAAGCCACCAAGAGCCTGCTGGTGTGCAACAGCCGTATTCTCAGCTACATGGGTGAGCTGC
AGCGGCGAAAGGAGGCCCAGGTGCTGGAGAAGACAGGCGGGGGAATGGTGAGCAAGGGCGAGGAGCTGTT
CACCGGGGTGGTGCCCATCCTGGTCGAGCTGGACGGCGACGTAAACGGCCACAGGTTCAGCGTGTCCGGC
GAGGGCGAGGGCGATGCCACCTACGGCAAGCTGACCCTGAAGTTCATCTGCACCACCGGCAAGCTGCCCG
TGCCCTGGCCCACCCTCGTGACCACCCTGACCTGGGGCGTGCAGTGCTTCAGCCGCTACCCCGACCACAT
GAAGCAGCACGACTTCTTCAAGTCCGCCATGCCCGAAGGCTACGTCCAGGAGCGTACCATCTTCTTCAAG
GACGACGGCAACTACAAGACCCGCGCCGAGGTGAAGTTCGAGGGCGACACCCTGGTGAACCGCATCGAGC
TGAAGGGCATCGACTTCAAGGAGGACGGCAACATCCTGGGGCACAAGCTGGAGTACAACTACATCAGCCA
CAACGTCTATATCACCGCCGACAAGCAGAAGAACGGCATCAAGGCCCACTTCAAGATCCGCCACAACATC
GAGGACGGCAGCGTGCAGCTCGCCGACCACTACCAGCAGAACACCCCCATCGGCGACGGCCC
