>Addgene plasmid #12602 | pBabe-Puro-RhoA FLARE.sc Biosensor | addgene partial sequence | sequence record 59144 | hRhoA-R 5'-gctcatcattccgaagatcc-3'
[339 nt withheld, positions 1-339]
TCCCCCCTTGTACAGCTCGTCCATGCCGAGAGTGATCCCGGCGGCGGTCACGAACTCCAGCAGGACCATG
TGATCGCGCTTCTCGTTGGGGTCTTTGCTCAGGGCGGACTGGTAGCTCAGGTAGTGGTTGTCGGGCAGCA
GCACGGGGCCGTCGCCGATGGGGGTGTTCTGCTGGTAGTGGTCGGCGAGCTGCACGCTGCCGTCCTCGAT
GTTGTGGCGGATCTTGAAGTTCACCTTGATGCCGTTCTTCTGCTTGTCGGCCATGATATAGACGTTGTGG
CTGTTGTAGTTGTACTCCAGCTTGTGCCCCAGGATGTTGCCGTCCTCCTTGAAGTCGATGCCCTTCAGCT
CGATGCGGTTCACCAGGGTGTCGCCCTCGAACTTCACCTCGGCGCGGGTCTTGTAGTTGCCGTCGTCCTT
GAAGAAGATGGTGCGCTCCTGGACGTAGCCTTCGGGCATGGCGGACTTGAAGAAGTCGTGCTGCTTCATG
TGGTCGGGGTAGCGGGCGAAGCACATCAGGCCGTAGCCGAAGGTGGTCACGAGGGTGGGCCAGGGCACGG
GCAGCTTGCCGGTGGTGCAGATGAACTTCAGGGTCA
