>Addgene plasmid #12602 | pBabe-Puro-RhoA FLARE.sc Biosensor | depositor partial sequence | sequence record 59527 | Sequence of biosensor (from Hahn lab)
ATGGCACACCATCACCACCATCACGGTAGTGGCATCCTGGAGGACCTCAATATGCTCTACATCCGGCAGA
TGGCACTCAGCCTGGAGGACACAGAGCTGCAGAGGAAACTAGATCATGAGATCCGGATGAGGGATGGGGC
CTGCAAGCTGCTGGCAGCCTGCTCCCAGCGAGAGCAGGCTCTGGAAGCCACCAAGAGCCTGCTGGTGTGC
AACAGCCGTATTCTCAGCTACATGGGTGAGCTGCAGCGGCGAAAGGAGGCCCAGGTGCTGGAGAAGACAG
GCGGGGGAATGGTGAGCAAGGGCGAGGAGCTGTTCACCGGGGTGGTGCCCATCCTGGTCGAGCTGGACGG
CGACGTAAACGGCCACAGGTTCAGCGTGTCCGGCGAGGGCGAGGGCGATGCCACCTACGGCAAGCTGACC
CTGAAGTTCATCTGCACCACCGGCAAGCTGCCCGTGCCCTGGCCCACCCTCGTGACCACCCTGACCTGGG
GCGTGCAGTGCTTCAGCCGCTACCCCGACCACATGAAGCAGCACGACTTCTTCAAGTCCGCCATGCCCGA
AGGCTACGTCCAGGAGCGTACCATCTTCTTCAAGGACGACGGCAACTACAAGACCCGCGCCGAGGTGAAG
TTCGAGGGCGACACCCTGGTGAACCGCATCGAGCTGAAGGGCATCGACTTCAAGGAGGACGGCAACATCC
TGGGGCACAAGCTGGAGTACAACTACATCAGCCACAACGTCTATATCACCGCCGACAAGCAGAAGAACGG
CATCAAGGCCCACTTCAAGATCCGCCACAACATCGAGGACGGCAGCGTGCAGCTCGCCGACCACTACCAG
CAGAACACCCCCATCGGCGACGGCCCCGTGCTGCTGCCCGACAACCACTACCTGAGCACCCAGTCCGCCC
TGAGCAAAGACCCCAACGAGAAGCGCGATCACATGGTCCTGCTGGAGTTCGTGACCGCCGCCGGGATCAC
TCTCGGCATGGACGAGCTGTACAAGGGATCTACTTCTGGTTCTGGTAAACCTGGTTCTGGTGAAGGTTCT
ACTAAAGGTGGTAGTGGCGCGGCCGCTATGGTGAGCAAGGGCGAGGAGCTGTTCACCGGGGTGGTGCCCA
TCCTGGTCGAGCTGGACGGCGACGTAAACGGCCACAAGTTCAGCGTGTCCGGCGAGGGCGAGGGCGATGC
CACCTACGGCAAGCTGACCCTGAAGTTCATCTGCACCACCGGCAAGCTGCCCGTGCCCTGGCCCACCCTC
GTGACCACCTTCGGCTACGGCCTGATGTGCTTCGCCCGCTACCCCGACCACATGAAGCAGCACGACTTCT
TCAAGTCCGCCATGCCCGAAGGCTACGTCCAGGAGCGCACCATCTTCTTCAAGGACGACGGCAACTACAA
GACCCGCGCCGAGGTGAAGTTCGAGGGCGACACCCTGGTGAACCGCATCGAGCTGAAGGGCATCGACTTC
AAGGAGGACGGCAACATCCTGGGGCACAAGCTGGAGTACAACTACAACAGCCACAACGTCTATATCATGG
CCGACAAGCAGAAGAACGGCATCAAGGTGAACTTCAAGATCCGCCACAACATCGAGGACGGCAGCGTGCA
GCTCGCCGACCACTACCAGCAGAACACCCCCATCGGCGACGGCCCCGTGCTGCTGCCCGACAACCACTAC
CTGAGCTACCAGTCCGCCCTGAGCAAAGACCCCAACGAGAAGCGCGATCACATGGTCCTGCTGGAGTTCG
TGACCGCCGCCGGGATCACTCTCGGCATGGACGAGCTGTACAAGGGGGGA
[543 nt withheld, positions 1801-2343]
AGACGTGGGAAGAAAAAATCTGGTTGCCTTGTCTTG
