[The description below was written by a language model from this plasmid's Addgene catalogue record.]
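Description:
pBabe-Puro-RhoA FLARE.sc Biosensor is a retroviral mammalian expression plasmid built on a pBabe-Puro-CMV backbone of about 5 kb. It is propagated in E. coli under ampicillin selection, and transduced or transfected mammalian cells can be selected with puromycin. pBabe-type vectors are Moloney murine leukaemia virus-derived transfer plasmids in which the LTRs and packaging signal allow the cassette to be packaged into retroviral particles in a suitable packaging cell line and stably integrated into target cells. The backbone name suggests that a CMV promoter is present, but the record includes no feature table, so the exact promoter arrangement driving the insert and the puromycin marker, as well as the bacterial origin and copy number, are not stated.

The roughly 2.4 kb insert, cloned between a destroyed blunt 5′ site and a retained XhoI 3′ site, encodes a single-chain RhoA activity sensor with the recorded order 6xHis tag, RBD, CFP, linker, Citrine and wild-type human RhoA. In this design a Rho-binding domain (RBD) from an effector protein, which recognises the active GTP-bound GTPase, is tethered to RhoA through a CFP/Citrine fluorescent protein pair. When RhoA is activated, intramolecular binding of the RBD changes the geometry of the two fluorophores and alters FRET from CFP to the yellow Citrine acceptor, giving a ratiometric readout. Placing RhoA at the C-terminal end leaves its native C-terminus free, which is relevant to normal membrane targeting and regulation. The associated publication concerns the spatiotemporal dynamics of RhoA activity in migrating cells, so the construct is intended for live-cell imaging of where and when RhoA is activated, with retroviral delivery allowing stable sensor-expressing lines.
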