Addgene plasmid #12602: pBabe-Puro-RhoA FLARE.sc Biosensor
Depositing lab: Klaus Hahn. Depositing organization: University of North Carolina at Chapel Hill. Publication: Spatiotemporal dynamics of RhoA activity in migrating cells. Pertz O, Hodgson L, Klemke RL, Hahn KM. Nature. 2006 Apr 20. 440(7087):1069-72. 10.1038/nature04665 PubMed 16547516.
Backbone
  Vector backbone: pBabe-Puro-CMV
  Backbone size w/o insert (bp): 5000
  Vector type: Mammalian Expression, Retroviral
  Selectable markers: Puromycin
Growth in bacteria
  Bacterial resistance: Ampicillin, 100 μg/mL
  Growth temperature: 37°C
  Growth strain: DH5alpha
  Copy number: Unknown
Gene/Insert
  Gene/Insert name: RhoA Biosensor (alt names: 6xHis-RBD-CFP-Linker-Citrine-RhoA WT; RhoA)
  Species: H. sapiens (human)
  Insert size (bp): 2400
  Entrez Gene: RHOA (a.k.a. ARH12, ARHA, EDFAOB, RHO12, RHOH12)
  Cloning method: Restriction Enzyme; 5′ cloning site blunt (destroyed during cloning); 3′ cloning site XhoI (not destroyed)
  Sequencing primers: 5′ pBABE-5
Terms and licenses: Academic/Nonprofit Terms; Industry Terms: Not Available to Industry
Depositor comments: Protocols for production and use of Hahn lab biosensors and photactivatable proteins can be found on their web page, at the URL below. If you have suggestions for the protocols or have any questions, please feel free to contact the Hahn lab. Good luck with your experiments! Hahn lab biosensor protocol: http://www.hahnlab.com/tools/index.html
How to cite: pBabe-Puro-RhoA FLARE.sc Biosensor was a gift from Klaus Hahn (Addgene plasmid # 12602 ; http://n2t.net/addgene:12602 ; RRID:Addgene_12602)
